>Addgene plasmid #54645 | mRaspberry-N1 | addgene full sequence | sequence record 393322 | Addgene NGS Result
GGAGGCCTAGGCTTTTGCAAAGATCGATCAAGAGACAGGATGAGGATCGTTTCGCATGATTGAACAAGAT
GGATTGCACGCAGGTTCTCCGGCCGCTTGGGTGGAGAGGCTATTCGGCTATGACTGGGCACAACAGACAA
TCGGCTGCTCTGATGCCGCCGTGTTCCGGCTGTCAGCGCAGGGGCGCCCGGTTCTTTTTGTCAAGACCGA
CCTGTCCGGTGCCCTGAATGAACTGCAAGACGAGGCAGCGCGGCTATCGTGGCTGGCCACGACGGGCGTT
CCTTGCGCAGCTGTGCTCGACGTTGTCACTGAAGCGGGAAGGGACTGGCTGCTATTGGGCGAAGTGCCGG
GGCAGGATCTCCTGTCATCTCACCTTGCTCCTGCCGAGAAAGTATCCATCATGGCTGATGCAATGCGGCG
GCTGCATACGCTTGATCCGGCTACCTGCCCATTCGACCACCAAGCGAAACATCGCATCGAGCGAGCACGT
ACTCGGATGGAAGCCGGTCTTGTCGATCAGGATGATCTGGACGAAGAGCATCAGGGGCTCGCGCCAGCCG
AACTGTTCGCCAGGCTCAAGGCGAGCATGCCCGACGGCGAGGATCTCGTCGTGACCCATGGCGATGCCTG
CTTGCCGAATATCATGGTGGAAAATGGCCGCTTTTCTGGATTCATCGACTGTGGCCGGCTGGGTGTGGCG
GACCGCTATCAGGACATAGCGTTGGCTACCCGTGATATTGCTGAAGAGCTTGGCGGCGAATGGGCTGACC
GCTTCCTCGTGCTTTACGGTATCGCCGCTCCCGATTCGCAGCGCATCGCCTTCTATCGCCTTCTTGACGA
GTTCTTCTGAGCGGGACTCTGGGGTTCGAAATGACCGACCAAGCGACGCCCAACCTGCCATCACGAGATT
TCGATTCCACCGCCGCCTTCTATGAAAGGTTGGGCTTCGGAATCGTTTTCCGGGACGCCGGCTGGATGAT
CCTCCAGCGCGGGGATCTCATGCTGGAGTTCTTCGCCCACCCTAGGGGGAGGCTAACTGAAACACGGAAG
GAGACAATACCGGAAGGAACCCGCGCTATGACGGCAATAAAAAGACAGAATAAAACGCACGGTGTTGGGT
CGTTTGTTCATAAACGCGGGGTTCGGTCCCAGGGCTGGCACTCTGTCGATACCCCACCGAGACCCCATTG
GGGCCAATACGCCCGCGTTTCTTCCTTTTCCCCACCCCACCCCCCAAGTTCGGGTGAAGGCCCAGGGCTC
GCAGCCAACGTCGGGGCGGCAGGCCCTGCCATAGCCTCAGGTTACTCATATATACTTTAGATTGATTTAA
AACTTCATTTTTAATTTAAAAGGATCTAGGTGAAGATCCTTTTTGATAATCTCATGACCAAAATCCCTTA
ACGTGAGTTTTCGTTCCACTGAGCGTCAGACCCCGTAGAAAAGATCAAAGGATCTTCTTGAGATCCTTTT
TTTCTGCGCGTAATCTGCTGCTTGCAAACAAAAAAACCACCGCTACCAGCGGTGGTTTGTTTGCCGGATC
AAGAGCTACCAACTCTTTTTCCGAAGGTAACTGGCTTCAGCAGAGCGCAGATACCAAATACTGTTCTTCT
AGTGTAGCCGTAGTTAGGCCACCACTTCAAGAACTCTGTAGCACCGCCTACATACCTCGCTCTGCTAATC
CTGTTACCAGTGGCTGCTGCCAGTGGCGATAAGTCGTGTCTTACCGGGTTGGACTCAAGACGATAGTTAC
CGGATAAGGCGCAGCGGTCGGGCTGAACGGGGGGTTCGTGCACACAGCCCAGCTTGGAGCGAACGACCTA
CACCGAACTGAGATACCTACAGCGTGAGCTATGAGAAAGCGCCACGCTTCCCGAAGGGAGAAAGGCGGAC
AGGTATCCGGTAAGCGGCAGGGTCGGAACAGGAGAGCGCACGAGGGAGCTTCCAGGGGGAAACGCCTGGT
ATCTTTATAGTCCTGTCGGGTTTCGCCACCTCTGACTTGAGCGTCGATTTTTGTGATGCTCGTCAGGGGG
GCGGAGCCTATGGAAAAACGCCAGCAACGCGGCCTTTTTACGGTTCCTGGCCTTTTGCTGGCCTTTTGCT
CACATGTTCTTTCCTGCGTTATCCCCTGATTCTGTGGATAACCGTATTACCGCCATGCATTAGTTATTAA
TAGTAATCAATTACGGGGTCATTAGTTCATAGCCCATATATGGAGTTCCGCGTTACATAACTTACGGTAA
ATGGCCCGCCTGGCTGACCGCCCAACGACCCCCGCCCATTGACGTCAATAATGACGTATGTTCCCATAGT
AACGCCAATAGGGACTTTCCATTGACGTCAATGGGTGGAGTATTTACGGTAAACTGCCCACTTGGCAGTA
CATCAAGTGTATCATATGCCAAGTACGCCCCCTATTGACGTCAATGACGGTAAATGGCCCGCCTGGCATT
ATGCCCAGTACATGACCTTATGGGACTTTCCTACTTGGCAGTACATCTACGTATTAGTCATCGCTATTAC
CATGGTGATGCGGTTTTGGCAGTACATCAATGGGCGTGGATAGCGGTTTGACTCACGGGGATTTCCAAGT
CTCCACCCCATTGACGTCAATGGGAGTTTGTTTTGGCACCAAAATCAACGGGACTTTCCAAAATGTCGTA
ACAACTCCGCCCCATTGACGCAAATGGGCGGTAGGCGTGTACGGTGGGAGGTCTATATAAGCAGAGCTGG
TTTAGTGAACCGTCAGATCCGCTAGCGCTACCGGACTCAGATCTCGAGCTCAAGCTTCGAATTCTGCAGT
CGACGGTACCGCGGGCCCGGGATCCACCGGTGGCTACCATGGTGAGCAAGGGCGAGGAGGTCATCAAGGA
GTTCATGCGCTTCAAGGTGCGCATGGAGGGCTCCGTGAACGGCCACGAGTTCGAGATCGAGGGCGAGGGC
GAGGGCCGCCCCTACGAGGGCACCCAGACCGCCAAGCTGAAGGTGACCAAGGGTGGCCCCCTGCCCTTCG
CCTGGGACATCCTGTCCCCTCAGTGCATGTACGGCTCCAAGGGCTACGTGAAGCACCCCGCCGACATCCC
CGACTACTTGAAGCTGTCCTTCCCCGAGGGCTTCAAGTGGGAGCGCGTGATGAACTTCGAGGACGGCGGC
GTGGTGACCGTGACCCAGGACTCCTCCCTGCAGGACGGCGAGTTCATCTACAAGGTGAAGCTGCGCGGCA
CCAACTTCCCCTCCGACGGCCCCGTAATGCAGAAGAAGACCATGGGCTGGGAGGCCTCCTCCGAGCGGAT
GTACCCCGAGGACGGCGCCCTGAAGGGCGAGATGAAGATGAGGCTGAAGCTGAAGGACGGCGGCCACTAC
GACGCCGAGGTCAAGACCACCTACATGGCCAAGAAGCCCGTGCAGCTGCCCGGCGCCTACAAGACCGACA
TCAAGCTGGACATCACCTCCCACAACGAGGACTACACCATCGTGGAACAGTACGAGCGCGCCGAGGGCCG
CCACTCCACCGGCGCCTAAGCGGCCGCGACTCTAGATCATAATCAGCCATACCACATTTGTAGAGGTTTT
ACTTGCTTTAAAAAACCTCCCACACCTCCCCCTGAACCTGAAACATAAAATGAATGCAATTGTTGTTGTT
AACTTGTTTATTGCAGCTTATAATGGTTACAAATAAAGCAATAGCATCACAAATTTCACAAATAAAGCAT
TTTTTTCACTGCATTCTAGTTGTGGTTTGTCCAAACTCATCAATGTATCTTAAGGCGTAAATTGTAAGCG
TTAATATTTTGTTAAAATTCGCGTTAAATTTTTGTTAAATCAGCTCATTTTTTAACCAATAGGCCGAAAT
CGGCAAAATCCCTTATAAATCAAAAGAATAGACCGAGATAGGGT
[37 nt withheld, positions 3895-3931]
AAAGAACGTGGACTCCAACGTCAAAGG
[49 nt withheld, positions 3959-4007]
T
[91 nt withheld, positions 4009-4099]
G
[124 nt withheld, positions 4101-4224]
CAGGTGGCACTTTTCGGGGAAATGTGCGCGGAACCCCTATTTGTTTATTTTTCTAAATACATTCAAATAT
GTATCCGCTCATGAGACAATAACCCTGATAAATGCTTCAATAATATTGAAAAAGGAAGAGTCCTGAGGCG
GAAAGAACCAGCTGTGGAATGTGTGTCAGTTAGGGTGTGGAAAGTCCCCAGGCTCCCCAGCAGGCAGAAG
TATGCAAAGCATGCATCTCAATTAGTCAGCAACCAGGTGTGGAAAGTCCCCAGGCTCCCCAGCAGGCAGA
AGTATGCAAAGCATGCATCTCAATTAGTCAGCAACCATAGTCCCGCCCCTAACTCCGCCCATCCCGCCCC
TAACTCCGCCCAGTTCCGCCCATTCTCCGCCCCATGGCTGACTAATTTTTTTTATTTATGCAGAGGCCGA
GGCCGCCTCGGCCTCTGAGCTATTCCAGAAGTAGTGAGGAGGCTTTTTT
Features (pLannotate 1.2.2; 14 found; start..end, strand, type, name):
     56..850     +  CDS            NeoR/KanR: aminoglycoside phosphotransferase from Tn5; aph(3')-II (or nptII); confers resistance to neomycin, kanamycin, and G418 (Geneticin®)
    871..1023    +  CDS            ble (fragment): BLE_KLEPN - Experimental evidence at protein level: Swiss-Prot protein existence level 1. Binding protein with a strong affinity to the bleomycin family of antibiotics. Binds to CL990; an antimitotic-antibiotic compound. From Klebsiella pneumoniae.
   1082..1129    +  polyA_signal   HSV TK poly(A) signal: herpes simplex virus thymidine kinase polyadenylation signal (Cole and Stacy, 1985)
   1220..1236    -  polyA_signal   bGH poly(A) signal (fragment): bovine growth hormone polyadenylation signal
   1458..2046    +  rep_origin     ori: high-copy-number ColE1/pMB1/pBR322/pUC origin of replication
   2221..2524    +  enhancer       CMV enhancer: human cytomegalovirus immediate early enhancer
   2525..2728    +  promoter       CMV promoter: human cytomegalovirus (CMV) immediate early promoter
   2751..2831    +  misc_feature   MCS: multiple cloning site
   2839..3516    +  CDS            mRaspberry: mRaspberry is a basic (constitutively fluorescent) red fluorescent protein published in 2004, derived from Discosoma sp..
   3535..3618    +  CDS            large T antigen (fragment): large T antigen from SV40 (simian virus 40)
   3641..3762    +  polyA_signal   SV40 poly(A) signal: SV40 polyadenylation signal
   3796..4224    -  rep_origin     f1 ori (sequence partly withheld): f1 bacteriophage origin of replication; arrow indicates direction of (+) strand synthesis
   4251..4355    +  promoter       AmpR promoter: bla
   4357..21      +  promoter       SV40 promoter (across the origin): SV40 enhancer and early promoter
