[The description below was written by a language model from this plasmid's Addgene catalogue record and pLannotate feature annotations shown in this document.]
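Description:
mRaspberry-N1 is an empty mammalian expression backbone of the "N1" cloning-vector format, designed for building fusions in which a protein of interest carries the red fluorescent protein mRaspberry at its C terminus. The catalogue lists the backbone as about 4.75 kb, while the sequenced record underlying the feature table is 4,693 nt. No insert is present. The expression cassette consists of the human cytomegalovirus immediate-early enhancer and promoter, followed by a multiple cloning site, the mRaspberry coding sequence, and an SV40 polyadenylation signal. A gene cloned in frame into the multiple cloning site, without a stop codon, is therefore expressed as an mRaspberry-tagged fusion. mRaspberry is a constitutively fluorescent, Discosoma-derived red protein, with recorded excitation and emission maxima of 598 and 625 nm.

Propagation in bacteria relies on a high-copy ColE1/pUC-type origin, and an f1 phage origin is also present, which permits single-stranded DNA production. A single Tn5 aminoglycoside phosphotransferase gene (NeoR/KanR) serves both hosts. It sits downstream of a bacterial bla-type promoter and the SV40 enhancer/early promoter and is terminated by the HSV thymidine kinase polyadenylation signal, giving kanamycin resistance in E. coli and G418 selection for stable mammalian transfectants. The short ble, bGH poly(A) and large T antigen fragments in the annotation are probably residual or incidental matches rather than functional elements. The vector is typically used for localisation and live-cell imaging of tagged proteins, or unmodified as a red fluorescent expression control.
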