Addgene plasmid #54645: mRaspberry-N1
Purpose: (Empty Backbone) Localization: N1 Cloning Vector, Excitation: 598, Emission: 625
Depositing lab: Michael Davidson. Depositing organization: Florida State University, Tallahassee. Publication: Photoconversion in orange and red fluorescent proteins. Kremers GJ, Hazelwood KL, Murphy CS, Davidson MW, Piston DW. Nat Methods. 2009 May;6(5):355-8. doi: 10.1038/nmeth.1319. Epub 2009 Apr 12. PubMed 19363494.
Backbone
  Vector backbone: mRaspberry-N1
  Backbone size (bp): 4750
  Vector type: Mammalian Expression
  Selectable markers: Neomycin (select with G418)
  Tag / fusion protein: mRaspberry (C terminal on backbone)
Growth in bacteria
  Bacterial resistance: Kanamycin, 50 μg/mL
  Growth temperature: 37°C
  Growth strain: DH5alpha
  Copy number: High Copy
Gene/Insert
  Gene/Insert name: None
  Tag / fusion protein: mRaspberry (C terminal on backbone)
Terms and licenses: Academic/Nonprofit Terms; Industry Terms: Not Available to Industry
Depositor comments: . Excitation = 598; Emission = 625
How to cite: mRaspberry-N1 was a gift from Michael Davidson (Addgene plasmid # 54645 ; http://n2t.net/addgene:54645 ; RRID:Addgene_54645)
