>Addgene plasmid #54645 | mRaspberry-N1 | addgene partial sequence | sequence record 90504 | CMV-F 5'-CGCAAATGGGCGGTAGGCGTG-3'
AGTGAACCGTCAGATCCGCTAGCGCTACCGGACTCAGATCTCGAGCTCAAGCTTCGAATTCTGCAGTCGA
CGGTACCGCGGGCCCGGGATCCACCGGTGGCTACCATGGTGAGCAAGGGCGAGGAGGTCATCAAGGAGTT
CATGCGCTTCAAGGTGCGCATGGAGGGCTCCGTGAACGGCCACGAGTTCGAGATCGAGGGCGAGGGCGAG
GGCCGCCCCTACGAGGGCACCCAGACCGCCAAGCTGAAGGTGACCAAGGGTGGCCCCCTGCCCTTCGCCT
GGGACATCCTGTCCCCTCAGTGCATGTACGGCTCCAAGGGCTACGTGAAGCACCCCGCCGACATCCCCGA
CTACTTGAAGCTGTCCTTCCCCGAGGGCTTCAAGTGGGAGCGCGTGATGAACTTCGAGGACGGCGGCGTG
GTGACCGTGACCCAGGACTCCTCCCTGCAGGACGGCGAGTTCATCTACAAGGTGAAGCTGCGCGGCACCA
ACTTCCCCTCCGACGGCCCCGTAATGCAGAAGAAGACCATGGGCTGGGAGGCCTCCTCCGAGCGGATGTA
CCCCGAGGACGGCGCCCTGAAGGGCGAGATGAAGATGAGGCTGAAGCTGAAGGACGGCGGCCACTACGAC
GCCGAGGTCAAGACCACCTACATGGCCAAGAAGCCCGTGCAGCTGCCCGGCGCCTACAAGACCGACATCA
AGCTGGACATCACCTCCCACAACGAGGACTACACCATCGTGGAACAGTACGAGCGCGCCGAGGGCCGCCA
CTCCACCGGCGCCTAAGCGGCCGCGACTCTAGATCATAATCAGCCATACCACATTTGTAGAGGTT
